>Addgene plasmid #152111 | pGBW-m4134342 | addgene full sequence | sequence record 297928 | Addgene NGS Result
CACCATGTACAGCTTTGTATCTGAAGAGACAGGCACTCTCATCGTTAATTCAGTGTTGCTGTTCCTGGCA
TTTGTGGTCTTCCTTTTAGTGACCCTAGCGATACTGACGGCCCTCCGGCTGTGCGCTTATTGTTGTAACA
TTGTCAACGTTAGTCTCGTGAAGCCCTCGTTCTACGTTTATTCCCGCGTGAAAAATCTAAACAGCTCCCG
TGTGCCTGATCTTCTTGTCGAAAACCTTTACTTTCAGTCGATGGATTATAAGGACCACGATGGAGACTAC
AAAGATCATGACATTGATTACAAGGACGACGATGACAAATAAGCTAGCTTGACTGACTGAGATACAGCGT
ACCTTCAGCTCACAGACATGATAAGATACATTGATGAGTTTGGACAAACCACAACTAGAATGCAGTGAAA
AAAATGCTTTATTTGTGAAATTTGTGATGCTATTGCTTTATTTGTAACCATTATAAGCTGCAATAAACAA
GTTAACAACAACAATTGCATTCATTTTATGTTTCAGGTTCAGGGGGAGGTGTGGGAGGTTTTTTAAAGCA
AGTAAAACCTCTACAAATGTGGTATTGGCCCATCTCTATCGGTATCGTAGCATAACCCCTTGGGGCCTCT
AAACGGGTCTTGAGGGGTTTTTTGTGCCCCTCGGGCCGGATTGCTATCTACCGGCATTGGCGCAGAAAAA
AATGCCTGATGCGACGCTGCGCGTCTTATACTCCCACATATGCCAGATTCAGCAACGGATACGGCTTCCC
CAACTTGCCCACTTCCATACGTGTCCTCCTTACCAGAAATTTATCCTTAAGGTCGTCAGCTATCCTGCAG
GCGATCTCTCGATTTCGATCAAGACATTCCTTTAATGGTCTTTTCTGGACACCACTAGGGGTCAGAAGTA
GTTCATCAAACTTTCTTCCCTCCCTAATCTCATTGGTTACCTTGGGCTATCGAAACTTAATTAACCAGTC
AAGTCAGCTACTTGGCGAGATCGACTTGTCTGGGTTTCGACTACGCTCAGAATTGCGTCAGTCAAGTTCG
ATCTGGTCCTTGCTATTGCACCCGTTCTCCGATTACGAGTTTCATTTAAATCATGTGAGCAAAAGGCCAG
CAAAAGGCCAGGAACCGTAAAAAGGCCGCGTTGCTGGCGTTTTTCCATAGGCTCCGCCCCCCTGACGAGC
ATCACAAAAATCGACGCTCAAGTCAGAGGTGGCGAAACCCGACAGGACTATAAAGATACCAGGCGTTTCC
CCCTGGAAGCTCCCTCGTGCGCTCTCCTGTTCCGACCCTGCCGCTTACCGGATACCTGTCCGCCTTTCTC
CCTTCGGGAAGCGTGGCGCTTTCTCATAGCTCACGCTGTAGGTATCTCAGTTCGGTGTAGGTCGTTCGCT
CCAAGCTGGGCTGTGTGCACGAACCCCCCGTTCAGCCCGACCGCTGCGCCTTATCCGGTAACTATCGTCT
TGAGTCCAACCCGGTAAGACACGACTTATCGCCACTGGCAGCAGCCACTGGTAACAGGATTAGCAGAGCG
AGGTATGTAGGCGGTGCTACAGAGTTCTTGAAGTGGTGGCCTAACTACGGCTACACTAGAAGAACAGTAT
TTGGTATCTGCGCTCTGCTGAAGCCAGTTACCTTCGGAAAAAGAGTTGGTAGCTCTTGATCCGGCAAACA
AACCACCGCTGGTAGCGGTGGTTTTTTTGTTTGCAAGCAGCAGATTACGCGCAGAAAAAAAGGATCTCAA
GAAGATCCTTTGATCTTTTCTACGGGGTCTGACGCTCAGTGGAACGAAAACTCACGTTAAGGGATTTTGG
TCATGAGATTATCAAAAAGGATCTTCACCTAGATCCTTTTAAATTAAAAATGAAGTTTTAAATCAATCTA
AAGTATATATGAGTAAACTTGGTCTGACAGTTACCAATGCTTAATCAGTGAGGCACCTATCTCAGCGATC
TGTCTATTTCGTTCATCCATAGTTGCATTTAAATTTCCGAACTCTCCAAGGCCCTCGTCGGAAAATCTTC
AAACCTTTCGTCCGATCCATCTTGCAGGCTACCTCTCGAACGAACTATCGCAAGTCTCTTGGCCGGCCTT
GCGCCTTGGCTATTGCTTGGCAGCGCCTATCGCCAGGTATTACTCCAATCCCGAATATCCGAGATCGGGA
TCACCCGAGAGAAGTTCAACCTACATCCTCAATCCCGATCTATCCGAGATCCGAGGAATATCGAAATCGG
GGCGCGCCTGGTGTACCGAGAACGATCCTCTCAGTGCGAGTCTCGACGATCCATATCGTTGCTTGGCAGT
CAGCCAGTCGGAATCCAGCTTGGGACCCAGGAAGTCCAATCGTCAGATATTGTACTCAAGCCTGGTCACG
GCAGCGTACCGATCTGTTTAAACCTAGATATTGATAGTCTGATCGGTCAACGTATAATCGAGTCCTAGCT
TTTGCAAACATCTATCAAGAGACAGGATCAGCAGGAGGCTTTCGCATGAGTATTCAACATTTCCGTGTCG
CCCTTATTCCCTTTTTTGCGGCATTTTGCCTTCCTGTTTTTGCTCACCCAGAAACGCTGGTGAAAGTAAA
AGATGCTGAAGATCAGTTGGGTGCGCGAGTGGGTTACATCGAACTGGATCTCAACAGCGGTAAGATCCTT
GAGAGTTTTCGCCCCGAAGAACGCTTTCCAATGATGAGCACTTTTAAAGTTCTGCTATGTGGCGCGGTAT
TATCCCGTATTGACGCCGGGCAAGAGCAACTCGGTCGCCGCATACACTATTCTCAGAATGACTTGGTTGA
GTATTCACCAGTCACAGAAAAGCATCTTACGGATGGCATGACAGTAAGAGAATTATGCAGTGCTGCCATA
ACCATGAGTGATAACACTGCGGCCAACTTACTTCTGACAACGATTGGAGGACCGAAGGAGCTAACCGCTT
TTTTGCACAACATGGGGGATCATGTAACTCGCCTTGATCGTTGGGAACCGGAGCTGAATGAAGCCATACC
AAACGACGAGCGTGACACCACGATGCCTGTAGCAATGGCAACAACCTTGCGTAAACTATTAACTGGCGAA
CTACTTACTCTAGCTTCCCGGCAACAGTTGATAGACTGGATGGAGGCGGATAAAGTTGCAGGACCACTTC
TGCGCTCGGCCCTTCCGGCTGGCTGGTTTATTGCTGATAAATCTGGAGCCGGTGAGCGTGGGTCTCGCGG
TATCATTGCAGCACTGGGGCCAGATGGTAAGCCCTCCCGTATCGTAGTTATCTACACGACGGGGAGTCAG
GCAACTATGGATGAACGAAATAGACAGATCGCTGAGATAGGTGCCTCACTGATTAAGCATTGGTAACCGA
TTCTAGGTGCATTGGCGCAGAAAAAAATGCCTGATGCGACGCTGCGCGTCTTATACTCCCACATATGCCA
GATTCAGCAACGGATACGGCTTCCCCAACTTGCCCACTTCCATACGTGTCCTCCTTACCAGAAATTTATC
CTTAAGATCCCGAATCGTTTAAACTCGACTCTGGCTCTATCGAATCTCCGTCGTTTCGAGCTTACGCGAA
CAGCCGTGGCGCTCATTTGCTCGTCGGGCATCGAATCTCGTCAGCTATCGTCAGCTTACCTTTTTGGCAG
CGATCGCGGCTCCCGACATCTTGGACCATTAGCTCCACAGGTATCTTCTTCCCTCTAGTGGTCATAACAG
CAGCTTCAGCTACCTCTCAATTCAAAAAACCCCTCAAGACCCGTTTAGAGGCCCCAAGGGGTTATGCTAT
CAATCGTTGCGTTACACACACAAAAAACCAACACACATCCATCTTCGATGGATAGCGATTTTATTATCTA
ACTGCTGATCGAGTGTAGCCAGATCTAGTAATCAATTACGGGGTCATTAGTTCATAGCCCATATATGGAG
TTCCGCGTTACATAACTTACGGTAAATGGCCCGCCTGGCTGACCGCCCAACGACCCCCGCCCATTGACGT
CAATAATGACGTATGTTCCCATAGTAACGCCAATAGGGACTTTCCATTGACGTCAATGGGTGGAGTATTT
ACGGTAAACTGCCCACTTGGCAGTACATCAAGTGTATCATATGCCAAGTACGCCCCCTATTGACGTCAAT
GACGGTAAATGGCCCGCCTGGCATTATGCCCAGTACATGACCTTATGGGACTTTCCTACTTGGCAGTACA
TCTACGTATTAGTCATCGCTATTACCATGCTGATGCGGTTTTGGCAGTACATCAATGGGCGTGGATAGCG
GTTTGACTCACGGGGATTTCCAAGTCTCCACCCCATTGACGTCAATGGGAGTTTGTTTTGGCACCAAAAT
CAACGGGACTTTCCAAAATGTCGTAACAACTCCGCCCCATTGACGCAAATGGGCGGTAGGCGTGTACGGT
GGGAGGTCTATATAAGCAGAGCTGGTTTAGTGAACCGTCAGATCAGATCTTTGTCGATCCTACCATCCAC
TCGACACACCCGCCAGCGGCCGC
Features (pLannotate 1.2.2; 17 found; start..end, strand, type, name):
      5..229     +  CDS            E: VEMP_SARS2 - Experimental evidence at protein level: Swiss-Prot protein existence level 1. Plays a central role in virus morphogenesis and assembly. Acts as a viroporin and self-assembles in host membranes forming pentameric protein-lipid pores that allow ion transport. Also plays a role in the induction of apoptosis (By similarity). Regulates the localization of S protein at cis-Golgi, the place of virus budding (PubMed:33229438). May act by slowing down the cell secretory pathway (PubMed:33229438). May interfere with tight-junction stability by interacting with host MPP5. This would result i
    296..318     +  CDS            FLAG (fragment): FLAG® epitope tag, followed by an enterokinase cleavage site
    372..493     -  polyA_signal   SV40 poly(A) signal: SV40 polyadenylation signal
    516..585     -  CDS            large T antigen (fragment): large T antigen from SV40 (simian virus 40)
    608..654     +  terminator     T7 terminator: transcription terminator for bacteriophage T7 RNA polymerase
    684..820     +  terminator     rrnG terminator: transcription terminator from the E. coli ribosomal RNA rrnG operon (Albrechtsen et al., 1991)
    865..936     +  misc_feature   3' β-globin insulator: insulator downstream of the human β-globin locus (Farrell et al., 2002)
   1162..1750    -  rep_origin     ori: high-copy-number ColE1/pMB1/pBR322/pUC origin of replication
   1922..1986    -  CDS            bla(M) (fragment): β-lactamase lacking the signal sequence; bla(M); allows cytosolic expression of β-lactamase
   2496..3356    +  CDS            AmpR: β-lactamase; bla; confers resistance to ampicillin, carbenicillin, and related antibiotics
   3369..3505    +  terminator     rrnG terminator: transcription terminator from the E. coli ribosomal RNA rrnG operon (Albrechtsen et al., 1991)
   3657..3728    +  misc_feature   5' β-globin insulator: insulator upstream of the human β-globin locus (Farrell et al., 2002)
   3733..3779    -  terminator     T7 terminator: transcription terminator for bacteriophage T7 RNA polymerase
   3797..3845    -  polyA_signal   poly(A) signal: synthetic polyadenylation signal
   3926..4229    +  enhancer       CMV enhancer: human cytomegalovirus immediate early enhancer
   4302..4319    -  promoter       CMV promoter (fragment): human cytomegalovirus (CMV) immediate early promoter
   4382..4433    +  promoter       CMVd2 promoter: truncated human cytomegalovirus (CMV) immediate early promoter that yields moderately reduced expression relative to the full-length promoter
