[The description below was written by a language model from this plasmid's Addgene catalogue record and pLannotate feature annotations shown in this document.]
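Description:
pGBW-m4134342 is a mammalian expression plasmid built on the pTwist_CMV_6 backbone for producing the wild-type SARS-CoV-2 envelope (E) protein in transfected cells. It is maintained in E. coli through a high-copy ColE1/pUC-type origin of replication and selected with ampicillin via a β-lactamase (AmpR) gene. No mammalian selection marker is recorded or annotated, so the plasmid appears suited to transient expression.

The E coding sequence, a short open reading frame of a little over 200 bp, sits downstream of a CMV immediate-early enhancer and promoter. The annotation software matches the promoter region to a truncated CMV variant and a small promoter fragment, whereas the catalogue simply lists CMV. According to the catalogue, the backbone supplies a C-terminal fusion consisting of a TEV protease cleavage site followed by a 3xFLAG epitope. The feature table picks up only a FLAG fragment just after the E reading frame, which is consistent with this tag but does not annotate it in full. Transcripts are terminated by an SV40 polyadenylation signal. The expression unit is bracketed by insulating elements: 5' and 3' β-globin insulators, a synthetic poly(A) signal upstream of the enhancer, and bacterial T7 and rrnG terminators, which together limit read-through between the cassette and the bacterial backbone.

E is a small viroporin involved in virion assembly and morphogenesis. The FLAG tag allows detection or affinity capture of the protein, and the TEV site permits tag removal, making the construct useful for localization, interaction and functional studies of this viral protein, although the record states only expression as its purpose.
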