Addgene plasmid #152111: pGBW-m4134342
Purpose: Mammalian expression plasmid for SARS-CoV-2 E (envelope)
Depositing lab: Ginkgo Bioworks & Benjie Chen. Depositing organization: Ginkgo Bioworks.
Backbone
  Vector backbone: pTwist_CMV_6
  Backbone size w/o insert (bp): 4180
  Vector type: Mammalian Expression
Growth in bacteria
  Bacterial resistance: Ampicillin, 100 μg/mL
  Growth temperature: 37°C
  Growth strain: DH5alpha
  Copy number: High Copy
Gene/Insert
  Gene/Insert name: SARS-CoV-2 E (envelope) (alt names: envelope protein; E protein)
  Species: Severe acute respiratory syndrome coronavirus 2
  Insert size (bp): 221
  Mutation: wt
  Entrez Gene: E (a.k.a. GU280_gp04)
  Promoter: CMV
  Tag / fusion protein: Cleavable TEV;3xFlag (C terminal on backbone)
  Cloning method: Unknown
Resource information
  A portion of this plasmid was derived from a plasmid made by: GinkgoBioworks
Depositor comments: NCBI reference sequence: YP_009724392.1
How to cite: pGBW-m4134342 was a gift from Ginkgo Bioworks & Benjie Chen (Addgene plasmid # 152111 ; http://n2t.net/addgene:152111 ; RRID:Addgene_152111)
